>Addgene plasmid #43110 | I-GCAT | depositor partial sequence | sequence record 58375 | I-GCAT sequence 424 bps
CGTCTCCTGACCCCAGAGCAGGTCGTGGCAATCGCGAGCAATAACGGCGGAAAACAGGCTTTGGAAACGG
TGCAGAGGCTCCTTCCAGTGCTGTGCCAAGCGCACGGACTCACCCCAGAGCAGGTCGTGGCGATCGCAAG
CCACGACGGAGGAAAGCAAGCCTTGGAAACAGTACAGAGGCTGTTGCCTGTGCTGTGCCAAGCGCACGGC
CTCACCCCAGAGCAGGTCGTGGCAATCGCCTCCAACATTGGCGGGAAACAGGCACTCGAGACTGTCCAGC
GCCTGCTTCCCGTGCTGTGCCAAGCGCACGGATTAACCCCAGAGCAGGTCGTGGCCATTGCCTCGAATGG
AGGGGGCAAACAGGCGTTGGAAACCGTACAACGATTGCTGCCGGTGCTGTGCCAAGCGCACGGCTTAAGA
GACG
