>Addgene plasmid #43110 | I-GCAT | addgene partial sequence | sequence record 60348 | M13-F20 5'-TGTAAAACGACGGCCAGT-3'
CTATAGGGCGAATTGGGCCCTCTAGATGCATGCTCGAGCGGCCGCCAGTGTGATGGATATCTGCAGAATT
CGCCCTTATATAGATGCCGTCCTAGCGCGTCTCCTGACCCCAGAGCAGGTCGTGGCAATCGCGAGCAATA
ACGGCGGAAAACAGGCTTTGGAAACGGTGCAGAGGCTCCTTCCAGTGCTGTGCCAAGCGCACGGACTCAC
CCCAGAGCAGGTCGTGGCGATCGCAAGCCACGACGGAGGAAAGCAAGCCTTGGAAACAGTACAGAGGCTG
TTGCCTGTGCTGTGCCAAGCGCACGGCCTCACCCCAGAGCAGGTCGTGGCAATCGCCTCCAACATTGGCG
GGAAACAGGCACTCGAGACTGTCCAGCGCCTGCTTCCCGTGCTGTGCCAAGCGCACGGATTAACCCCAGA
GCAGGTCGTGGCCATTGCCTCGAATGGAGGGGGCAAACAGGCGTTGGAAACCGTACAACGATTGCTGCCG
GTGCTGTGCCAAGCGCACGGCTTAAGAGACGTGGGCACAGGAAAGATACTTAAGGGCGAATTCCAGCACA
CTGGCGGCCGTTACTAGTGGATCCGAGCTCGGTACCAAGCTTGATGCATAGCTTGAGTATTCTATAGTGT
CACCTAAATAGCTTGGCGTAATCATGGTCATAGCTGTTTCCTGTGTGAAATTGTTATCCGCTCACAATTC
CACACAACATACGAGCCGGAAGCATAAAGTGTAAAGCCTGGGGTGCCTAATGAGTGAGCTAACTCACATT
AATTGCGTTGCGCTCACTGCCCGCTTTCCAGTCGGGAAACCTGTCGTGCCAGCTGCATTAATGAATCGGC
CAACGCGCGGGGAGAGGCGGTTTGCGTATTGGGCGCTCTTCCGCTTCCTCGCTCACTGACTCGCTGCGCT
CGGTCGTTCGGCTGCGGCGAGCGGTATCAGCTCACTCAAAGGCGGTAATACGGTTAT
