[The description below was written by a language model from this plasmid's Addgene catalogue record.]
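Description:
I-GCAT is a bacterial cloning plasmid built on the commercial pCRII-TOPO backbone (about 4 kb without insert), into which a 424 bp synthetic fragment was introduced by TOPO cloning. It is a high-copy plasmid propagated in E. coli and carries both ampicillin and kanamycin resistance, so either or both antibiotics can be used for selection. The listed sequencing primers, T7 on the 5′ side and M13 reverse on the 3′ side, show that the insert sits between the standard priming sites flanking the TOPO cloning site. No feature table accompanies the record, so the origin of replication and other backbone elements cannot be detailed beyond what is typical of this vector family.

The insert is described only by its name and as synthetic; the record does not explicitly state what it encodes. The plasmid was deposited with a publication describing a TALEN genome-editing system for generating human stem cell-based disease models. In that context, the name suggests a preassembled block of TAL effector repeats recognising the four-base sequence G-C-A-T, with the "I" prefix perhaps marking its position in an ordered assembly scheme. A 424 bp insert is roughly compatible with four repeat units, but this reading is an inference from the name and size, not a documented fact. The plasmid has no stated promoter-driven expression cassette for mammalian cells and is classed purely as a cloning vector. It is therefore best regarded as a storage and source plasmid, one member of a library of modules from which fragments are taken to build full-length custom TALEN arrays in a separate destination vector.
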