Addgene plasmid #43110: I-GCAT
Depositing lab: Chad Cowan & Kiran Musunuru. Depositing organization: Harvard University. Publication: A TALEN Genome-Editing System for Generating Human Stem Cell-Based Disease Models. Ding Q, Lee YK, Schaefer EA, Peters DT, Veres A, Kim K, Kuperwasser N, Motola DL, Meissner TB, Hendriks WT, Trevisan M, Gupta RM, Moisan A, Banks E, Friesen M, Schinzel RT, Xia F, Tang A, Xia Y, Figueroa E, Wann A, Ahfeldt T, Daheron L, Zhang F, Rubin LL, Peng LF, Chung RT, Musunuru K, Cowan CA. Cell Stem Cell. 2012 Dec 12. pii: S1934-5909(12)00645-5. doi: 10.1016/j.stem.2012.11.011. PubMed 23246482.
Backbone
  Vector backbone: pCRII-TOPO
  Backbone manufacturer: Invitrogen
  Backbone size w/o insert (bp): 3973
  Vector type: Bacterial Cloning
Growth in bacteria
  Bacterial resistance: Ampicillin and Kanamycin, 100 & 50 μg/mL
  Growth temperature: 37°C
  Growth strain: Top10
  Copy number: High Copy
Gene/Insert
  Gene/Insert name: I-GCAT
  Species: Synthetic
  Insert size (bp): 424
  Cloning method: TOPO Cloning
  Sequencing primers: 5′ T7; 3′ M13-rev
Terms and licenses: Academic/Nonprofit Terms; Industry Terms: Not Available to Industry
How to cite: I-GCAT was a gift from Chad Cowan & Kiran Musunuru (Addgene plasmid # 43110 ; http://n2t.net/addgene:43110 ; RRID:Addgene_43110)
